>Addgene plasmid #121387 | pGAD-Atg17(I98E) | addgene full sequence | sequence record 236917 | Addgene NGS Result
GCTTGCATGCAACTTCTTTTCTTTTTTTTTCTTTTCTCTCTCCCCCGTTGTTGTCTCACCATATCCGCAA
TGACAAAAAAATGATGGAAGACACTAAAGGAAAAAATTAACGACAAAGACAGCACCAACAGATGTCGTTG
TTCCAGAGCTGATGAGGGGTATCTCGAAGCACACGAAACTTTTTCCTTCCTTCATTCACGCACACTACTC
TCTAATGAGCAACGGTATACGGCCTTCCTTCCAGTTACTTGAATTTGAAATAAAAAAAAGTTTGCTGTCT
TGCTATCAAGTATAAATAGACCTGCAATTATTAATCTTTTGTTTCCTCGTCATTGTTCTCGTTCCCTTTC
TTCCTTGTTTCTTTTTCTGCACAATATTTCAAGCTATACCAAGCATACAATCAACTCCAAGCTTTGCAAA
GATGGATAAAGCGGAATTAATTCCCGAGCCTCCAAAAAAGAAGAGAAAGGTCGAATTGGGTACCGCCGCC
AATTTTAATCAAAGTGGGAATATTGCTGATAGCTCATTGTCCTTCACTTTCACTAACAGTAGCAACGGTC
CGAACCTCATAACAACTCAAACAAATTCTCAAGCGCTTTCACAACCAATTGCCTCCTCTAACGTTCATGA
TAACTTCATGAATAATGAAATCACGGCTAGTAAAATTGATGATGGTAATAATTCAAAACCACTGTCACCT
GGTTGGACGGACCAAACTGCGTATAACGCGTTTGGAATCACTACAGGGATGTTTAATACCACTACAATGG
ATGATGTATATAACTATCTATTCGATGATGAAGATACCCCACCAAACCCAAAAAAAGAGATCGAATTCCC
CGGGGGATCCATCGATAACGAAGCAGATGTTACAAAATTTGTTAATAATGCCAGGAAAACGCTGACCGAT
GCTCAACTTTTATGTTCAAGTGCTAATTTAAGGATTGTAGATATTAAGAAAAAATTGTCATCTTGGCAGT
TGAGTATTTCAAAACTCAATTTTCTAATAGTTGGCTTGAGACAGCAAGGAAAGTTTCTTTACACTATTTT
AAAGGAAGGCATTGGGACAAAGCTAATCCAGAAACAATGGAATCAAGCTGTCTTAGTGGTCTTAGTTGAT
GAGATGAAGTACTGGCAATATGAAGAGACTTCTAAAGTACAAAGGTTGGATGGTATAGTAAATGAATTGA
GCATATCAGAAAAAGATGATACCGATCCCTCTAAACTAGGAGATTACATCTCGAGAGACAACGTTAACTT
ATTGAATGACAAACTGAAAGAAGTGCCAGTAATTGAGCGTCAAATTGAAAACATTAAGCTTCAATACGAA
AATATGGTCAGAAAAGTTAACAAAGAACTGATTGATACCAAGTTGACGGACGTAACTCAAAAATTCCAAA
GTAAATTTGGTATAGATAACCTGATGGAAACAAATGTTGCAGAGCAGTTTAGCAGGGAACTAACGGACCT
TGAAAAAGATTTAGCAGAGATAATGAATTCATTGACACAGCACTTTGATAAGACATTGCTGTTACAAGAT
AAAAAAATTGATAACGATGAACGTGAGGAGCTGTTTAAGGTGGTACAAGGCGACGACAAAGAACTATACA
ACATTTTCAAAACTCTGCATGAGGTAATTGATGACGTGGACAAAACAATTCTTAACTTGGGTCAATTTTT
GCAGGCAAAAATAAAGGAAAAGACAGAACTACACAGCGAAGTTTCTGAAATAATAAACGATTTCAATAGA
AATTTGGAATATCTATTAATCTTTAAAGATATTTCCAATCTGATTGATAGCTTCAAAAATTCCTGTACAC
AAGATATTCAAACAACTAAGGAACTTTGTGAATTTTATGATAATTTTGAAGAAAGCTACGGTAACTTAGT
TCTAGAAGCAAAGAGGAGAAAGGATGTGGCAAACAGAATGAAAACTATATTGAAAGATTGTGAAAAGCAG
TTGCAGAATTTAGATGCTCAGGACCAGGAAGAACGTCAGAATTTTATAGCGGAAAATGGAACTTATCTTC
CTGAGACAATCTGGCCCGGTAAAATTGACGATTTTTCTTCCCTGTACACTTTAAATTACAACGTGAAGAA
TCCTTAGAAAAAAGGAAAAAAAGGCTGCAGAGATCTATGAATCGTAGATACTGAAAAACCCCGCAAGTTC
ACTTCAACTGTGCATCGTGCACCATCTCAATTTCTTTCATTTATACATCGTTTTGCCTTCTTTTATGTAA
CTATACTCCTCTAAGTTTCAATCTTGGCCATGTAACCTCTGATCTATAGAATTTTTTAAATGACTAGAAT
TAATGCCCATCTTTTTTTTGGACCTAAATTCTTCATGAAAATATATTACGAGGGCTTATTCAGAAGCTTT
GGACTTCTTCGCCAGAGGTTTGGTCAAGTCTCCAATCAAGGTTGTCGGCTTGTCTACCTTGCCAGAAATT
TACGAAAAGATGGAAAAGGGTCAAATCGTTGGTAGATACGTTGTTGACACTTCTAAATAAGCGAATTTCT
TATGATTTATGATTTTTATTATTAAATAAGTTATAAAAAAAATAAGTGTATACAAATTTTAAAGTGACTC
TTAGGTTTTAAAACGAAAATTCTTATTCTTGAGTAACTCTTTCCTGTAGGTCAGGTTGCTTTCTCAGGTA
TAGCATGAGGTCGCTCTTATTGACCACACCTCTACCGGCATGCCGGTCGAAATTCCCCTACCCTATGAAC
ATATTCCATTTTGTAATTTCGTGTCGTTTCTATTATGAATTTCATTTATAAAGTTTATGTACAAATATCA
TAAAAAAAGAGAATCTTTTTAAGCAAGGATTTTCTTAACCTCTTCGGCGACAGCATCACCGACTTCGGTG
GTACTGTTGGAACCACCTAAATCACCAGTTCTGATACCTGCATCCAAAACCTTTTTAACTGCATCTTCAA
TGGCCTTACCTTCTTCAGGCAAGTTCAATGACAATTTCAACATCATTGCAGCAGACAAGATAGTGGCGAT
AGGGTTGACCTTATTCTTTGGCAAATCTGGAGCAGAACCGTGGCATGGTTCGTACAAACCAAATGCGGTG
TTCTTGTCTGGCAAAGAGGCCAAGGACGCAGATGGCAACAAACCCAAGGAACCTGGGATAACGGAGGCTT
CATCGGAGACGATATCACCAAACATGTTGCTGGTGATTATAATACCATTTAGGTGGGTTGGGTTCCTAAC
TAGGATCATGGCGGCAGAATCAATCAATTGATGTTGAACCTTCAATGTAGGAAATTCGTTCTTGATGGTT
TCCTCCACAGTTTTTCTCCATAATCTTGAAGAGGCCAAAACATTAGCTTTATCCAAGGACCAAATAGGCA
ATGGTGGCTCATGTTGTAGGGCCATGAAAGCGGCCATTCTTGTGATTCTTTGCACTTCTGGAACGGTGTA
TTGTTCACTATCCCAAGCGACACCATCACCATCGTCTTCCTTTCTCTTACCAAAGTAAATACCTCCCACT
AATTCTCTGACAACAACGAAGTCAGTACCTTTAGCAAATTGTGGCTTGATTGGAGATAAGTCTAAAAGAG
AGTCGGATGCAAAGTTACATGGTCTTAAGTTGGCGTACAATTGAAGTTCTTTACGGATTTTTAGTAAACC
TTGTTCAGGTCTAACACTACCTGTACCCCATTTAGGACCACCCACAGCACCTAACAAAACGGCATCAGCC
TTCTTGGAGGCTTCCAGCGCCTCATCTGGAAGTGGGACACCTGTAGCTTCGATAGCAGCACCACCAATTA
AATGATTTTCGAAATCGAACTTGACATTGGAACGAACATCAGAAATAGCTTTAAGAACCTTAATGGCTTC
GGCTGTGATTTCTTGACCAACGTGGTCACCTGGCAAAACGACGATCTTCTTAGGGGCAGACATTAGAATG
GTATATCCTTGAAATATATATATATATTGCTGAAATGTAAAAGGTAAGAAAAGTTAGAAAGTAAGACGAT
TGCTAACCACCTATTGGAAAAAACAATAGGTCCTTAAATAATATTGTCAACTTCAAGTATTGTGATGCAA
GCATTTAGTCATGAACGCTTCTCTATTCTATATGAAAAGCCGGTTCCGGCGCTCTCACCTTTCCTTTTTC
TCCCAATTTTTCAGTTGAAAAAGGTATATGCGTCAGGCGACCTCTGAAATTAACAAAAAATTTCCAGTCA
TCGAATTTGATTCTGTGCGATAGCGCCCCTGTGTGTTCTCGTTATGTTGAGGAAAAAAATAATGGTTGCT
AAGAGATTCGAACTCTTGCATCTTACGATACCTGAGTATTCCCACAGTTGGGGGATCTCGACTCTAGCTA
GAGGATCAATTCGTAATCATGTCATAGCTGTTTCCTGTGTGAAATTGTTATCCGCTCACAATTCCACACA
ACATACGAGCCGGAAGCATAAAGTGTAAAGCCTGGGGTGCCTAATGAGTGAGCTAACTCACATTAATTGC
GTTGCGCTCACTGCCCGCTTTCCAGTCGGGAAACCTGTCGTGCCAGCTGCATTAATGAATCGGCCAACGC
GCGGGGAGAGGCGGTTTGCGTATTGGGCGCTCTTCCGCTTCCTCGCTCACTGACTCGCTGCGCTCGGTCG
TTCGGCTGCGGCGAGCGGTATCAGCTCACTCAAAGGCGGTAATACGGTTATCCACAGAATCAGGGGATAA
CGCAGGAAAGAACATGTGAGCAAAAGGCCAGCAAAAGGCCAGGAACCGTAAAAAGGCCGCGTTGCTGGCG
TTTTTCCATAGGCTCCGCCCCCCTGACGAGCATCACAAAAATCGACGCTCAAGTCAGAGGTGGCGAAACC
CGACAGGACTATAAAGATACCAGGCGTTTCCCCCTGGAAGCTCCCTCGTGCGCTCTCCTGTTCCGACCCT
GCCGCTTACCGGATACCTGTCCGCCTTTCTCCCTTCGGGAAGCGTGGCGCTTTCTCATAGCTCACGCTGT
AGGTATCTCAGTTCGGTGTAGGTCGTTCGCTCCAAGCTGGGCTGTGTGCACGAACCCCCCGTTCAGCCCG
ACCGCTGCGCCTTATCCGGTAACTATCGTCTTGAGTCCAACCCGGTAAGACACGACTTATCGCCACTGGC
AGCAGCCACTGGTAACAGGATTAGCAGAGCGAGGTATGTAGGCGGTGCTACAGAGTTCTTGAAGTGGTGG
CCTAACTACGGCTACACTAGAAGAACAGTATTTGGTATCTGCGCTCTGCTGAAGCCAGTTACCTTCGGAA
AAAGAGTTGGTAGCTCTTGATCCGGCAAACAAACCACCGCTGGTAGCGGTGGTTTTTTTGTTTGCAAGCA
GCAGATTACGCGCAGAAAAAAAGGATCTCAAGAAGATCCTTTGATCTTTTCTACGGGGTCTGACGCTCAG
TGGAACGAAAACTCACGTTAAGGGATTTTGGTCATGAGATTATCAAAAAGGATCTTCACCTAGATCCTTT
TAAATTAAAAATGAAGTTTTAAATCAATCTAAAGTATATATGAGTAAACTTGGTCTGACAGTTACCAATG
CTTAATCAGTGAGGCACCTATCTCAGCGATCTGTCTATTTCGTTCATCCATAGTTGCCTGACTCCCCGTC
GTGTAGATAACTACGATACGGGAGGGCTTACCATCTGGCCCCAGTGCTGCAATGATACCGCGAGACCCAC
GCTCACCGGCTCCAGATTTATCAGCAATAAACCAGCCAGCCGGAAGGGCCGAGCGCAGAAGTGGTCCTGC
AACTTTATCCGCCTCCATCCAGTCTATTAATTGTTGCCGGGAAGCTAGAGTAAGTAGTTCGCCAGTTAAT
AGTTTGCGCAACGTTGTTGCCATTGCTACAGGCATCGTGGTGTCACGCTCGTCGTTTGGTATGGCTTCAT
TCAGCTCCGGTTCCCAACGATCAAGGCGAGTTACATGATCCCCCATGTTGTGCAAAAAAGCGGTTAGCTC
CTTCGGTCCTCCGATCGTTGTCAGAAGTAAGTTGGCCGCAGTGTTATCACTCATGGTTATGGCAGCACTG
CATAATTCTCTTACTGTCATGCCATCCGTAAGATGCTTTTCTGTGACTGGTGAGTACTCAACCAAGTCAT
TCTGAGAATAGTGTATGCGGCGACCGAGTTGCTCTTGCCCGGCGTCAATACGGGATAATACCGCGCCACA
TAGCAGAACTTTAAAAGTGCTCATCATTGGAAAACGTTCTTCGGGGCGAAAACTCTCAAGGATCTTACCG
CTGTTGAGATCCAGTTCGATGTAACCCACTCGTGCACCCAACTGATCTTCAGCATCTTTTACTTTCACCA
GCGTTTCTGGGTGAGCAAAAACAGGAAGGCAAAATGCCGCAAAAAAGGGAATAAGGGCGACACGGAAATG
TTGAATACTCATACTCTTCCTTTTTCAATATTATTGAAGCATTTATCAGGGTTATTGTCTCATGAGCGGA
TACATATTTGAATGTATTTAGAAAAATAAACAAATAGGGGTTCCGCGCACATTTCCCCGAAAAGTGCCAC
CTGACGTCTAAGAAACCATTATTATCATGACATTAACCTATAAAAATAGGCGTATCACGAGGCCCTTTCG
TCTCGCGCGTTTCGGTGATGACGGTGAAAACCTCTGACACATGCAGCTCCCGGAGACGGTCACAGCTTGT
CTGTAAGCGGATGCCGGGAGCAGACAAGCCCGTCAGGGCGCGTCAGCGGGTGTTGGCGGGTGTCGGGGCT
GGCTTAACTATGCGGCATCAGAGCAGATTGTACTGAGAGTGCACCATAACGCATTTAAGCATAAACACGC
ACTATGCCGTTCTTCTCATGTATATATATATACAGGCAACACGCAGATATAGGTGCGACGTGAACAGTGA
GCTGTATGTGCGCAGCTCGCGTTGCATTTTCGGAAGCGCTCGTTTTCGGAAACGCTTTGAAGTTCCTATT
CCGAAGTTCCTATTCTCTAGCTAGAAAGTATAGGAACTTCAGAGCGCTTTTGAAAACCAAAAGCGCTCTG
AAGACGCACTTTCAAAAAACCAAAAACGCACCGGACTGTAACGAGCTACTAAAATATTGCGAATACCGCT
TCCACAAACATTGCTCAAAAGTATCTCTTTGCTATATATCTCTGTGCTATATCCCTATATAACCTACCCA
TCCACCTTTCGCTCCTTGAACTTGCATCTAAACTCGACCTCTACATTTTTTATGTTTATCTCTAGTATTA
CTCTTTAGACAAAAAAATTGTAGTAAGAACTATTCATAGAGTGAATCGAAAACAATACGAAAATGTAAAC
ATTTCCTATACGTAGTATATAGAGACAAAATAGAAGAAACCGTTCATAATTTTCTGACCAATGAAGAATC
ATCAACGCTATCACTTTCTGTTCACAAAGTATGCGCAATCCACATCGGTATAGAATATAATCGGGGATGC
CTTTATCTTGAAAAAATGCACCCGCAGCTTCGCTAGTAATCAGTAAACGCGGGAAGTGGAGTCAGGCTTT
TTTTATGGAAGAGAAAATAGACACCAAAGTAGCCTTCTTCTAACCTTAACGGACCTACAGTGCAAAAAGT
TATCAAGAGACTGCATTATAGAGCGCACAAAGGAGAAAAAAAGTAATCTAAGATGCTTTGTTAGAAAAAT
AGCGCTCTCGGGATGCATTTTTGTAGAACAAAAAAGAAGTATAGATTCTTTGTTGGTAAAATAGCGCTCT
CGCGTTGCATTTCTGTTCTGTAAAAATGCAGCTCAGATTCTTTGTTTGAAAAATTAGCGCTCTCGCGTTG
CATTTTTGTTTTACAAAAATGAAGCACAGATTCTTCGTTGGTAAAATAGCGCTTTCGCGTTGCATTTCTG
TTCTGTAAAAATGCAGCTCAGATTCTTTGTTTGAAAAATTAGCGCTCTCGCGTTGCATTTTTGTTCTACA
AAATGAAGCACAGATGCTTCGTT
Features (pLannotate 1.2.2; 18 found; start..end, strand, type, name):
     10..406     +  promoter       ADH1 promoter: S. cerevisiae ADH1; promoter for alcohol dehydrogenase 1
    452..471     +  CDS            SV40 NLS (fragment): nuclear localization signal of SV40 (simian virus 40) large T antigen
    488..829     +  CDS            GAL4 activation domain: activation domain of the GAL4 transcriptional activator; Saccharomyces cerevisiae GAL4 (truncated)
    857..2104    +  CDS            ATG17: ATG17_YEAST - Also known as APG17. Experimental evidence at protein level: Swiss-Prot protein existence level 1. Autophagy-specific protein that functions with ATG13, ATG29, and CIS1/ATG31 in response to autophagy-inducing signals as a scaffold to recruit other ATG proteins to organize pre-autophagosomal structure (PAS) formation. Modulates the timing and magnitude of the autophagy response, such as the size of the sequestering vesicles, through interacting with and regulating ATG1 kinase activity. Plays particularly a role in pexophagy and nucleophagy. With ATG13, is required for ATG1 activat
   2373..2507    +  CDS            ADH1 (fragment): ADH1_YEAST - Also known as ADC1. Experimental evidence at protein level: Swiss-Prot protein existence level 1. This isozyme preferentially catalyzes the conversion of primary unbranched alcohols to their corresponding aldehydes. Also shows activity toward secondary alcohols. From Saccharomyces cerevisiae (strain ATCC 204508 / S288c) (Baker's yeast).
   2511..2698    +  terminator     ADH1 terminator: S. cerevisiae ADH1; transcription terminator for the S. cerevisiae alcohol dehydrogenase 1 (ADH1) gene
   2819..3913    -  CDS            LEU2: 3-isopropylmalate dehydrogenase, required for leucine biosynthesis; S. cerevisiae LEU2; yeast auxotrophic marker
   3914..4319    -  promoter       LEU2 promoter: S. cerevisiae LEU2
   4385..4401    -  protein_bind   lac operator: The lac repressor binds to the lac operator to inhibit transcription in E. coli. This inhibition can be relieved by adding lactose or isopropyl-β-D-thiogalactopyranoside (IPTG). lac repressor encoded by lacI
   4409..4439    -  promoter       lac promoter: promoter for the E. coli lac operon
   4454..4475    -  protein_bind   CAP binding site: CAP binding activates transcription in the presence of cAMP. E. coli catabolite activator protein
   4488..4580    -  CDS            lacI (fragment): lac repressor; lacI; The lac repressor binds to the lac operator to inhibit transcription in E. coli. This inhibition can be relieved by adding lactose or isopropyl-β-D-thiogalactopyranoside (IPTG).
   4763..5351    -  rep_origin     ori: high-copy-number ColE1/pMB1/pBR322/pUC origin of replication
   5522..6382    -  CDS            AmpR: β-lactamase; bla; confers resistance to ampicillin, carbenicillin, and related antibiotics
   6383..6487    -  promoter       AmpR promoter: bla
   6582..6617    +  CDS            rop (fragment): Rop protein, which maintains plasmids at low copy number; rop
   6719..6768    +  misc_feature   bom (fragment): basis of mobility region from pBR322
   6769..7933    +  rep_origin     2μ ori: yeast 2μ plasmid origin of replication
