[The description below was written by a language model from this plasmid's Addgene catalogue record and pLannotate feature annotations shown in this document.]
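Description:
pGAD-Atg17(I98E) is a yeast two-hybrid "prey" plasmid built on the pGAD-c1 backbone, an E. coli–S. cerevisiae shuttle vector of about 7.9 kb. In bacteria it replicates from a high-copy ColE1/pUC-type origin and is selected with ampicillin through the β-lactamase gene. In yeast it is maintained episomally by the 2μ origin and selected by leucine prototrophy through the LEU2 marker, which is driven by its own promoter. The annotation also picks up backbone remnants: a lac promoter/operator region with a CAP site, and fragments of lacI, rop and bom. These have no evident role in the construct's use.

The expression cassette is driven by the S. cerevisiae ADH1 promoter and closed by the ADH1 terminator, with a short piece of ADH1 coding sequence carried along upstream of the terminator. It encodes an SV40 large T antigen nuclear localization signal followed by the GAL4 transcriptional activation domain. Budding yeast ATG17 lies downstream on the same strand, cloned between ClaI and SalI sites, which is consistent with an activation domain–Atg17 fusion. Atg17 is an autophagy scaffold protein that works with Atg13, Atg29 and Atg31 to organize the pre-autophagosomal structure and regulate Atg1 kinase. This version carries an isoleucine-to-glutamate substitution at residue 98.

When the plasmid is co-expressed with a partner fused to a DNA-binding domain, an interaction brings the activation domain to reporter genes and switches them on. The recorded purpose is yeast two-hybrid analysis, so the plasmid would typically be used to test how the I98E change affects Atg17 binding to candidate partners, although the record does not state which interaction the mutation is meant to probe.
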