Addgene plasmid #121387: pGAD-Atg17(I98E)
Purpose: For Yeast-two-hybrid analysis
Depositing lab: Daniel Klionsky. Depositing organization: University of Michigan. Publication: The Atg17-Atg31-Atg29 Complex Coordinates with Atg11 to Recruit the Vam7 SNARE and Mediate Autophagosome-Vacuole Fusion. Liu X, Mao K, Yu AYH, Omairi-Nasser A, Austin J 2nd, Glick BS, Yip CK, Klionsky DJ. Curr Biol. 2016 Jan 25;26(2):150-160. doi: 10.1016/j.cub.2015.11.054. Epub 2016 Jan 7. PubMed 26774783.
Backbone
  Vector backbone: pGAD-c1
  Vector type: Yeast Expression
  Selectable markers: LEU2
Growth in bacteria
  Bacterial resistance: Ampicillin, 100 μg/mL
  Growth temperature: 37°C
  Growth strain: DH5alpha
  Copy number: Unknown
Gene/Insert
  Gene/Insert name: ATG17
  Species: S. cerevisiae (budding yeast)
  Mutation: Isoleucine 98 to Glutamic acid
  Promoter: ADH1 promoter
  Cloning method: Restriction Enzyme; 5′ cloning site Cla1 (unknown if destroyed); 3′ cloning site Sal1 (unknown if destroyed)
  Sequencing primers: 5′ atcacggctagtaaaattgatg
Terms and licenses: Academic/Nonprofit Terms; Industry Terms: Not Available to Industry
How to cite: pGAD-Atg17(I98E) was a gift from Daniel Klionsky (Addgene plasmid # 121387 ; http://n2t.net/addgene:121387 ; RRID:Addgene_121387)
